>Addgene plasmid #140655 | pMK198 (GAL-OsTIR1) | addgene full sequence | sequence record 293812 | Addgene NGS Result
GACGAAAGGGCCTCGTGATACGCCTATTTTTATAGGTTAATGTCATGATAATAATGGTTTCTTAGACGTC
AGGTGGCACTTTTCGGGGAAATGTGCGCGGAACCCCTATTTGTTTATTTTTCTAAATACATTCAAATATG
TATCCGCTCATGAGACAATAACCCTGATAAATGCTTCAATAATATTGAAAAAGGAAGAGTATGAGTATTC
AACATTTCCGTGTCGCCCTTATTCCCTTTTTTGCGGCATTTTGCCTTCCTGTTTTTGCTCACCCAGAAAC
GCTGGTGAAAGTAAAAGATGCTGAAGATCAGTTGGGTGCACGAGTGGGTTACATCGAACTGGATCTCAAC
AGCGGTAAGATCCTTGAGAGTTTTCGCCCCGAAGAACGTTTTCCAATGATGAGCACTTTTAAAGTTCTGC
TATGTGGCGCGGTATTATCCCGTATTGACGCCGGGCAAGAGCAACTCGGTCGCCGCATACACTATTCTCA
GAATGACTTGGTTGAGTACTCACCAGTCACAGAAAAGCATCTTACGGATGGCATGACAGTAAGAGAATTA
TGCAGTGCTGCCATAACCATGAGTGATAACACTGCGGCCAACTTACTTCTGACAACGATCGGAGGACCGA
AGGAGCTAACCGCTTTTTTGCACAACATGGGGGATCATGTAACTCGCCTTGATCGTTGGGAACCGGAGCT
GAATGAAGCCATACCAAACGACGAGCGTGACACCACGATGCCTGTAGCAATGGCAACAACGTTGCGCAAA
CTATTAACTGGCGAACTACTTACTCTAGCTTCCCGGCAACAATTAATAGACTGGATGGAGGCGGATAAAG
TTGCAGGACCACTTCTGCGCTCGGCCCTTCCGGCTGGCTGGTTTATTGCTGATAAATCTGGAGCCGGTGA
GCGTGGGTCTCGCGGTATCATTGCAGCACTGGGGCCAGATGGTAAGCCCTCCCGTATCGTAGTTATCTAC
ACGACGGGGAGTCAGGCAACTATGGATGAACGAAATAGACAGATCGCTGAGATAGGTGCCTCACTGATTA
AGCATTGGTAACTGTCAGACCAAGTTTACTCATATATACTTTAGATTGATTTAAAACTTCATTTTTAATT
TAAAAGGATCTAGGTGAAGATCCTTTTTGATAATCTCATGACCAAAATCCCTTAACGTGAGTTTTCGTTC
CACTGAGCGTCAGACCCCGTAGAAAAGATCAAAGGATCTTCTTGAGATCCTTTTTTTCTGCGCGTAATCT
GCTGCTTGCAAACAAAAAAACCACCGCTACCAGCGGTGGTTTGTTTGCCGGATCAAGAGCTACCAACTCT
TTTTCCGAAGGTAACTGGCTTCAGCAGAGCGCAGATACCAAATACTGTTCTTCTAGTGTAGCCGTAGTTA
GGCCACCACTTCAAGAACTCTGTAGCACCGCCTACATACCTCGCTCTGCTAATCCTGTTACCAGTGGCTG
CTGCCAGTGGCGATAAGTCGTGTCTTACCGGGTTGGACTCAAGACGATAGTTACCGGATAAGGCGCAGCG
GTCGGGCTGAACGGGGGGTTCGTGCACACAGCCCAGCTTGGAGCGAACGACCTACACCGAACTGAGATAC
CTACAGCGTGAGCTATGAGAAAGCGCCACGCTTCCCGAAGGGAGAAAGGCGGACAGGTATCCGGTAAGCG
GCAGGGTCGGAACAGGAGAGCGCACGAGGGAGCTTCCAGGGGGAAACGCCTGGTATCTTTATAGTCCTGT
CGGGTTTCGCCACCTCTGACTTGAGCGTCGATTTTTGTGATGCTCGTCAGGGGGGCGGAGCCTATGGAAA
AACGCCAGCAACGCGGCCTTTTTACGGTTCCTGGCCTTTTGCTGGCCTTTTGCTCACATGTTCTTTCCTG
CGTTATCCCCTGATTCTGTGGATAACCGTATTACCGCCTTTGAGTGAGCTGATACCGCTCGCCGCAGCCG
AACGACCGAGCGCAGCGAGTCAGTGAGCGAGGAAGCGGAAGAGCGCCCAATACGCAAACCGCCTCTCCCC
GCGCGTTGGCCGATTCATTAATGCAGCTGGCACGACAGGTTTCCCGACTGGAAAGCGGGCAGTGAGCGCA
ACGCAATTAATGTGAGTTAGCTCACTCATTAGGCACCCCAGGCTTTACACTTTATGCTTCCGGCTCGTAT
GTTGTGTGGAATTGTGAGCGGATAACAATTTCACACAGGAAACAGCTATGACCATGATTACGCCAAGCTC
GAAATTAACCCTCACTAAAGGGAACAAAAGCTGGTACCGGGCCCCCCCTCGAGGTCGACGGTATCGATAA
GCTTGATATCGAATTCGACAGGTTATCAGCAACAACACAGTCATATCCATTCTCAATTAGCTCTACCACA
GTGTGTGAACCAATGTATCCAGCACCACCTGTAACCAAAACAATTTTAGAAGTACTTTCACTTTGTAACT
GAGCTGTCATTTATATTGAATTTTCAAAAATTCTTACTTTTTTTTTGGATGGACGCAAAGAAGTTTAATA
ATCATATTACATGGCATTACCACCATATACATATCCATATCTAATCTTACTTATATGTTGTGGAAATGTA
AAGAGCCCCATTATCTTAGCCTAAAAAAACCTTCTCTTTGGAACTTTCAGTAATACGCTTAACTGCTCAT
TGCTATATTGAAGTACGGATTAGAAGCCGCCGAGCGGGTGACAGCCCTCCGAAGGAAGACTCTCCTCCGT
GCGTCCTCGTCTTCACCGGTCGCGTTCCTGAAACGCAGATGTGCCTCGCGCCGCACTGCTCCGAACAATA
AAGATTCTACAATACTAGCTTTTATGGTTATGAAGAGGAAAAATTGGCAGTAACCTGGCCCCACAAACCT
TCAAATGAACGAATCAAATTAACAACCATAGGATGATAATGCGATTAGTTTTTTAGCCTTATTTCTGGGG
TAATTAATCAGCGAAGCGATGATTTTTGATCTATTAACAGATATATAAATGCAAAAACTGCATAACCACT
TTAACTAATACTTTCAACATTTTCGGTTTGTATTACTTCTTATTCAAATGTAATAAAAGTATCAACAAAA
AATTGTTAATATACCTCTATACTTTAACGTCAAGGAGAAAAAACCCCGGATCCACTAGTATGACTTATTT
TCCTGAAGAAGTTGTAGAACACATATTTTCCTTTTTACCTGCTCAAAGAGATAGAAACACCGTCTCCTTG
GTCTGTAAGGTTTGGTACGAAATCGAAAGATTGTCTAGAAGAGGTGTTTTTGTTGGTAATTGTTACGCAG
TTAGAGCTGGTAGAGTTGCTGCAAGATTCCCAAACGTTAGAGCATTGACTGTTAAAGGTAAACCTCATTT
TGCTGATTTCAATTTGGTTCCACCTGATTGGGGTGGTTATGCTGGTCCATGGATTGAAGCTGCAGCTAGA
GGTTGTCACGGTTTGGAAGAATTGAGAATGAAGAGAATGGTTGTTTCTGATGAATCATTGGAATTGTTAG
CAAGATCTTTTCCTAGATTCAGAGCTTTGGTTTTGATCTCATGTGAAGGTTTTTCCACCGATGGTTTAGC
AGCTGTTGCTTCACATTGTAAGTTGTTGAGAGAATTGGATTTGCAAGAAAACGAAGTTGAAGATAGAGGT
CCAAGATGGTTATCTTGTTTTCCTGATTCCTGTACAAGTTTGGTTTCTTTGAACTTCGCATGTATCAAGG
GTGAAGTTAACGCTGGTAGTTTGGAAAGATTAGTTTCTAGATCACCAAATTTGAGATCTTTGAGATTGAA
CAGATCCGTTAGTGTTGATACCTTGGCAAAGATCTTGTTGAGAACTCCTAATTTGGAAGATTTGGGTACT
GGTAACTTGACAGATGATTTCCAAACAGAATCATACTTCAAGTTGACCTCCGCTTTGGAAAAGTGTAAGA
TGTTGAGATCTTTGTCAGGTTTTTGGGATGCAAGTCCAGTTTGTTTGTCTTTTATATATCCTTTGTGTGC
TCAATTGACTGGTTTGAATTTGTCTTACGCACCAACTTTGGATGCTAGTGATTTGACAAAGATGATCTCT
AGATGTGTTAAGTTGCAAAGATTGTGGGTTTTGGATTGTATCTCAGATAAAGGTTTGCAAGTTGTTGCTT
CTTCTTGTAAGGATTTGCAAGAATTGAGAGTTTTTCCAAGTGATTTCTATGTTGCAGGTTACTCTGCTGT
TACAGAAGAAGGTTTAGTTGCAGTTTCATTGGGTTGTCCTAAGTTGAACTCCTTGTTGTACTTCTGTCAT
CAAATGACCAACGCAGCTTTGGTTACTGTTGCTAAAAATTGTCCAAACTTCACTAGATTCAGATTGTGTA
TCTTGGAACCAGGTAAACCTGATGTTGTTACATCACAACCTTTAGATGAAGGTTTTGGTGCAATCGTTAG
AGAGTGTAAGGGTTTGCAAAGATTGTCCATCAGTGGTTTGTTGACAGATAAGGTTTTTATGTACATCGGT
AAATACGCTAAGCAATTGGAAATGTTGTCAATCGCATTCGCTGGTGACTCCGATAAGGGTATGATGCATG
TTATGAACGGTTGTAAGAACTTAAGAAAGTTGGAAATCAGAGATTCTCCATTTGGTGACGCAGCTTTGTT
GGGTAATTTCGCAAGATATGAAACAATGAGATCTTTGTGGATGTCCAGTTGTAACGTTACCTTGAAAGGT
TGTCAAGTTTTAGCTTCAAAGATGCCAATGTTGAACGTTGAAGTTATTAACGAAAGAGATGGTTCCAATG
AAATGGAAGAAAACCATGGTGACTTGCCTAAAGTTGAAAAGTTATACGTCTACAGAACAACCGCAGGTGC
CAGAGATGATGCTCCTAACTTCGTCAAGATTTTATGAGCGGCCGCCACCGCGGTGGAGCTCCAATTCGCC
CTATAGTGAGTCGTATTACAATTCACTGGCCGTCGTTTTACAACGTCGTGACTGGGAAAACCCTGGCGTT
ACCCAACTTAATCGCCTTGCAGCACATCCCCCTTTCGCCAGCTGGCGTAATAGCGAAGAGGCCCGCACCG
ATCGCCCTTCCCAACAGTTGCGCAGCCTGAATGGCGAATGG
[124 nt withheld, positions 5082-5205]
C
[91 nt withheld, positions 5207-5297]
A
[49 nt withheld, positions 5299-5347]
CCTTTGACGTTGGAGTCCACGTTCTTT
[37 nt withheld, positions 5375-5411]
ACCCTATCTCGGTCTATTCTTTTGATTTATAAGGGATTTTGCCGATTTCGGCCTATTGGTTAAAAAATGA
GCTGATTTAACAAAAATTTAACGCGAATTTTAACAAAATATTAACGCTTACAATTTCCTGATGCGGTATT
TTCTCCTTACGCATCTGTGCGGTATTTCACACCGCATAGGGTAATAACTGATATAATTAAATTGAAGCTC
TAATTTGTGAGTTTAGTATACATGCATTTACTTATAATACAGTTTTTTAGTTTTGCTGGCCGCATCTTCT
CAAATATGCTTCCCAGCCTGCTTTTCTGTAACGTTCACCCTCTACCTTAGCATCCCTTCCCTTTGCAAAT
AGTCCTCTTCCAACAATAATAATGTCAGATCCTGTAGAGACCACATCATCCACGGTTCTATACTGTTGAC
CCAATGCGTCTCCCTTGTCATCTAAACCCACACCGGGTGTCATAATCAACCAATCGTAACCTTCATCTCT
TCCACCCATGTCTCTTTGAGCAATAAAGCCGATAACAAAATCTTTGTCGCTCTTCGCAATGTCAACAGTA
CCCTTAGTATATTCTCCAGTAGATAGGGAGCCCTTGCATGACAATTCTGCTAACATCAAAAGGCCTCTAG
GTTCCTTTGTTACTTCTTCTGCCGCCTGCTTCAAACCGCTAACAATACCTGGGCCCACCACACCGTGTGC
ATTCGTAATGTCTGCCCATTCTGCTATTCTGTATACACCCGCAGAGTACTGCAATTTGACTGTATTACCA
ATGTCAGCAAATTTTCTGTCTTCGAAGAGTAAAAAATTGTACTTGGCGGATAATGCCTTTAGCGGCTTAA
CTGTGCCCTCCATGGAAAAATCAGTCAAGATATCCACATGTGTTTTTAGTAAACAAATTTTGGGACCTAA
TGCTTCAACTAACTCCAGTAATTCCTTGGTGGTACGAACATCCAATGAAGCACACAAGTTTGTTTGCTTT
TCGTGCATGATATTAAATAGCTTGGCAGCAACAGGACTAGGATGAGTAGCAGCACGTTCCTTATATGTAG
CTTTCGACATGATTTATCTTCGTTTCCTGCAGGTTTTTGTTCTGTGCAGTTGGGTTAAGAATACTGGGCA
ATTTCATGTTTCTTCAACACTACATATGCGTATATATACCAATCTAAGTCTGTGCTCCTTCCTTCGTTCT
TCCTTCTGTTCGGAGATTACCGAATCAAAAAAATTTCAAGGAAACCGAAATCAAAAAAAAGAATAAAAAA
AAAATGATGAATTGAAAAGGTGGTATGGTGCACTCTCAGTACAATCTGCTCTGATGCCGCATAGTTAAGC
CAGCCCCGACACCCGCCAACACCCGCTGACGCGCCCTGACGGGCTTGTCTGCTCCCGGCATCCGCTTACA
GACAAGCTGTGACCGTCTCCGGGAGCTGCATGTGTCAGAGGTTTTCACCGTCATCACCGAAACGCGCGA
Features (pLannotate 1.2.2; 21 found; start..end, strand, type, name):
     96..200     +  promoter       AmpR promoter: bla
    201..1061    +  CDS            AmpR: β-lactamase; bla; confers resistance to ampicillin, carbenicillin, and related antibiotics
   1232..1820    +  rep_origin     ori: high-copy-number ColE1/pMB1/pBR322/pUC origin of replication
   2003..2095    +  CDS            lacI (fragment): lac repressor; lacI; The lac repressor binds to the lac operator to inhibit transcription in E. coli. This inhibition can be relieved by adding lactose or isopropyl-β-D-thiogalactopyranoside (IPTG).
   2108..2129    +  protein_bind   CAP binding site: CAP binding activates transcription in the presence of cAMP. E. coli catabolite activator protein
   2144..2174    +  promoter       lac promoter: promoter for the E. coli lac operon
   2182..2198    +  protein_bind   lac operator: The lac repressor binds to the lac operator to inhibit transcription in E. coli. This inhibition can be relieved by adding lactose or isopropyl-β-D-thiogalactopyranoside (IPTG). lac repressor encoded by lacI
   2243..2261    +  promoter       T3 promoter: promoter for bacteriophage T3 RNA polymerase
   2273..2326    -  misc_feature   MCS (fragment): pBluescript multiple cloning site
   2320..2460    -  CDS            GAL10 (fragment): GAL10_YEAST - Experimental evidence at protein level: Swiss-Prot protein existence level 1. Mutarotase converts alpha-aldose to the beta-anomer. It is active on D-glucose, L-arabinose, D-xylose, D-galactose, maltose and lactose (By similarity). From Saccharomyces cerevisiae (strain ATCC 204508 / S288c) (Baker's yeast).
   2676..3117    +  promoter       GAL1 promoter: S. cerevisiae GAL1; inducible promoter, regulated by Gal4
   3140..4864    +  CDS            TIR1B_ORYSJ: Experimental evidence at transcript level: Swiss-Prot protein existence level 2. From Oryza sativa subsp. japonica (Rice).
   4866..4891    -  misc_feature   MCS (fragment): pBluescript multiple cloning site
   4900..4918    -  promoter       T7 promoter: promoter for bacteriophage T7 RNA polymerase
   4921..5078    +  CDS            lacZα (fragment): LacZα fragment of β-galactosidase; lacZ fragment
   5082..5510    +  rep_origin     f1 ori (sequence partly withheld): f1 bacteriophage origin of replication; arrow indicates direction of (+) strand synthesis
   5538..5589    -  misc_feature   bom (fragment): basis of mobility region from pBR322
   5668..6471    -  CDS            URA3: orotidine-5'-phosphate decarboxylase, required for uracil biosynthesis; S. cerevisiae URA3; yeast auxotrophic marker, counterselectable with 5-fluoroorotic acid (5-FOA)
   6472..6687    -  promoter       URA3 promoter: S. cerevisiae URA3
   6695..6744    -  misc_feature   bom (fragment): basis of mobility region from pBR322
   6846..1       -  CDS            rop (fragment) (across the origin): Rop protein, which maintains plasmids at low copy number; rop
