[The description below was written by a language model from this plasmid's Addgene catalogue record and pLannotate feature annotations shown in this document.]
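Description:
pMK198 (GAL-OsTIR1) is a yeast expression plasmid built on the pRS306-GAL backbone for galactose-inducible production of wild-type OsTIR1 in budding yeast. The 6,880 nt sequence carries the usual bacterial shuttle components: a β-lactamase gene with its own promoter for ampicillin selection, a high-copy ColE1/pUC-type origin, and an f1 phage origin, along with pBluescript-derived remnants (lac promoter/operator, lacZα fragment, T3 and T7 promoters, and split multiple cloning site fragments flanking the insert). For yeast, the selectable marker is URA3 under its native promoter, which complements uracil auxotrophy and can be counterselected with 5-FOA. No yeast replication origin or centromere is annotated. This fits the integrating nature of pRS306-series vectors, which are generally maintained by recombination into the genome rather than episomally.

The payload is a roughly 1.7 kb coding sequence that matches the rice (Oryza sativa) TIR1 F-box protein. The catalogue lists the species as S. cerevisiae, which presumably reflects the expression host rather than the gene's origin. The coding sequence sits immediately downstream of the Gal4-regulated GAL1 promoter. An adjacent GAL10 fragment in the opposite orientation indicates that the divergent GAL1-GAL10 intergenic region was used. No dedicated terminator or epitope tag is annotated.

OsTIR1 is the auxin receptor component of the auxin-inducible degron system. It assembles into an SCF ubiquitin ligase that, when auxin is present, targets degron-tagged proteins for proteasomal degradation. The associated publication describes the improved AID2 technology, and this plasmid supplies the wild-type form of the receptor.
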