Addgene plasmid #140655: pMK198 (GAL-OsTIR1)
Purpose: GAL-OsTIR1(WT)
Depositing lab: Masato Kanemaki. Depositing organization: National Institute of Genetics. Publication: The auxin-inducible degron 2 technology provides sharp degradation control in yeast, mammalian cells, and mice. Yesbolatova A, Saito Y, Kitamoto N, Makino-Itou H, Ajima R, Nakano R, Nakaoka H, Fukui K, Gamo K, Tominari Y, Takeuchi H, Saga Y, Hayashi KI, Kanemaki MT. Nat Commun. 2020 Nov 11;11(1):5701. doi: 10.1038/s41467-020-19532-z. PubMed 33177522.
Backbone
  Vector backbone: pRS306-GAL
  Vector type: Yeast Expression
  Selectable markers: URA3
Growth in bacteria
  Bacterial resistance: Ampicillin, 100 μg/mL
  Growth temperature: 37°C
  Growth strain: DH5alpha
  Copy number: High Copy
Gene/Insert
  Gene/Insert name: OsTIR1(WT)
  Species: S. cerevisiae (budding yeast)
Terms and licenses: Academic/Nonprofit Terms; Industry Terms: Not Available to Industry
How to cite: pMK198 (GAL-OsTIR1) was a gift from Masato Kanemaki (Addgene plasmid # 140655 ; http://n2t.net/addgene:140655 ; RRID:Addgene_140655)
